>Addgene plasmid #8793 | 3544 pMIG Bcl-2 | addgene full sequence | sequence record 429104 | Addgene NGS Result
CATTAATGAATCGGCCAACGCGCGGGGAGAGGCGGTTTGCGTATTGGGCGCTCTTCCGCTTCCTCGCTCA
CTGACTCGCTGCGCTCGGTCGTTCGGCTGCGGCGAGCGGTATCAGCTCACTCAAAGGCGGTAATACGGTT
ATCCACAGAATCAGGGGATAACGCAGGAAAGAACATGTGAGCAAAAGGCCAGCAAAAGGCCAGGAACCGT
AAAAAGGCCGCGTTGCTGGCGTTTTTCCATAGGCTCCGCCCCCCTGACGAGCATCACAAAAATCGACGCT
CAAGTCAGAGGTGGCGAAACCCGACAGGACTATAAAGATACCAGGCGTTTCCCCCTGGAAGCTCCCTCGT
GCGCTCTCCTGTTCCGACCCTGCCGCTTACCGGATACCTGTCCGCCTTTCTCCCTTCGGGAAGCGTGGCG
CTTTCTCATAGCTCACGCTGTAGGTATCTCAGTTCGGTGTAGGTCGTTCGCTCCAAGCTGGGCTGTGTGC
ACGAACCCCCCGTTCAGCCCGACCGCTGCGCCTTATCCGGTAACTATCGTCTTGAGTCCAACCCGGTAAG
ACACGACTTATCGCCACTGGCAGCAGCCACTGGTAACAGGATTAGCAGAGCGAGGTATGTAGGCGGTGCT
ACAGAGTTCTTGAAGTGGTGGCCTAACTACGGCTACACTAGAAGAACAGTATTTGGTATCTGCGCTCTGC
TGAAGCCAGTTACCTTCGGAAAAAGAGTTGGTAGCTCTTGATCCGGCAAACAAACCACCGCTGGTAGCGG
TGGTTTTTTTGTTTGCAAGCAGCAGATTACGCGCAGAAAAAAAGGATCTCAAGAAGATCCTTTGATCTTT
TCTACGGGGTCTGACGCTCAGTGGAACGAAAACTCACGTTAAGGGATTTTGGTCATGAGATTATCAAAAA
GGATCTTCACCTAGATCCTTTTAAATTAAAAATGAAGTTTTAAATCAATCTAAAGTATATATGAGTAAAC
TTGGTCTGACAGTTACCAATGCTTAATCAGTGAGGCACCTATCTCAGCGATCTGTCTATTTCGTTCATCC
ATAGTTGCCTGACTCCCCGTCGTGTAGATAACTACGATACGGGAGGGCTTACCATCTGGCCCCAGTGCTG
CAATGATACCGCGAGACCCACGCTCACCGGCTCCAGATTTATCAGCAATAAACCAGCCAGCCGGAAGGGC
CGAGCGCAGAAGTGGTCCTGCAACTTTATCCGCCTCCATCCAGTCTATTAATTGTTGCCGGGAAGCTAGA
GTAAGTAGTTCGCCAGTTAATAGTTTGCGCAACGTTGTTGCCATTGCTACAGGCATCGTGGTGTCACGCT
CGTCGTTTGGTATGGCTTCATTCAGCTCCGGTTCCCAACGATCAAGGCGAGTTACATGATCCCCCATGTT
GTGCAAAAAAGCGGTTAGCTCCTTCGGTCCTCCGATCGTTGTCAGAAGTAAGTTGGCCGCAGTGTTATCA
CTCATGGTTATGGCAGCACTGCATAATTCTCTTACTGTCATGCCATCCGTAAGATGCTTTTCTGTGACTG
GTGAGTACTCAACCAAGTCATTCTGAGAATAGTGTATGCGGCGACCGAGTTGCTCTTGCCCGGCGTCAAT
ACGGGATAATACCGCGCCACATAGCAGAACTTTAAAAGTGCTCATCATTGGAAAACGTTCTTCGGGGCGA
AAACTCTCAAGGATCTTACCGCTGTTGAGATCCAGTTCGATGTAACCCACTCGTGCACCCAACTGATCTT
CAGCATCTTTTACTTTCACCAGCGTTTCTGGGTGAGCAAAAACAGGAAGGCAAAATGCCGCAAAAAAGGG
AATAAGGGCGACACGGAAATGTTGAATACTCATACTCTTCCTTTTTCAATATTATTGAAGCATTTATCAG
GGTTATTGTCTCATGAGCGGATACATATTTGAATGTATTTAGAAAAATAAACAAATAGGGGTTCCGCGCA
CATTTCCCCGAAAAGTGCCACCTGACGTCTAAGAAACCATTATTATCATGACATTAACCTATAAAAATAG
GCGTATCACGAGGCCCTTTCGTCTCGCGCGTTTCGGTGATGACGGTGAAAACCTCTGACACATGCAGCTC
CCGGAGACGGTCACAGCTTGTCTGTAAGCGGATGCCGGGAGCAGACAAGCCCGTCAGGGCGCGTCAGCGG
GTGTTGGCGGGTGTCGGGGCTGGCTTAACTATGCGGCATCAGAGCAGATTGTACTGAGAGTGCACCATAT
GCGGTGTGAAATACCGCACAGATGCGTAAGGAGAAAATACCGCATCAGGCGCCATTCGCCATTCAGGCTG
CGCAACTGTTGGGAAGGGCGATCGGTGCGGGCCTCTTCGCTATTACGCCAGCTGGCGAAAGGGGGATGTG
CTGCAAGGCGATTAAGTTGGGTAACGCCAGGGTTTTCCCAGTCACGACGTTGTAAAACGACGGCGCAAGG
AATGGTGCATGCAAGGAGATGGCGCCCAACAGTCCCCCGGCCACGGGGCCTGCCACCATACCCACGCCGA
AACAAGCGCTCATGAGCCCGAAGTGGCGAGCCCGATCTTCCCCATCGGTGATGTCGGCGATATAGGCGCC
AGCAACCGCACCTGTGGCGCCGGTGATGCCGGCCACGATGCGTCCGGCGTAGAGGCGATTAGTCCAATTT
GTTAAAGACAGGATATCAGTGGTCCAGGCTCTAGTTTTGACTCAACAATATCACCAGCTGAAGCCTATAG
AGTACGAGCCATAGATAAAATAAAAGATTTTATTTAGTCTCCAGAAAAAGGGGGGAATGAAAGACCCCAC
CTGTAGGTTTGGCAAGCTAGCTTAAGTAACGCCATTTTGCAAGGCATGGAAAATACATAACTGAGAATAG
AGAAGTTCAGATCAAGGTTAGGAACAGAGAGACAGCAGAATATGGGCCAAACAGGATATCTGTGGTAAGC
AGTTCCTGCCCCGGCTCAGGGCCAAGAACAGATGGTCCCCAGATGCGGTCCCGCCCTCAGCAGTTTCTAG
AGAACCATCAGATGTTTCCAGGGTGCCCCAAGGACCTGAAATGACCCTGTGCCTTATTTGAACTAACCAA
TCAGTTCGCTTCTCGCTTCTGTTCGCGCGCTTCTGCTCCCCGAGCTCAATAAAAGAGCCCACAACCCCTC
ACTCGGCGCGCCAGTCCTCCGATAGACTGCGTCGCCCGGGTACCCGTATTCCCAATAAAGCCTCTTGCTG
TTTGCATCCGAATCGTGGACTCGCTGATCCTTGGGAGGGTCTCCTCAGATTGATTGACTGCCCACCTCGG
GGGTCTTTCATTTGGAGGTTCCACCGAGATTTGGAGACCCCTGCCCAGGGACCACCGACCCCCCCGCCGG
GAGGTAAGCTGGCCAGCGGTCGTTTCGTGTCTGTCTCTGTCTTTGTGCGTGTTTGTGCCGGCATCTAATG
TTTGCGCCTGCGTCTGTACTAGTTAGCTAACTAGCTCTGTATCTGGCGGACCCGTGGTGGAACTGACGAG
TTCTGAACACCCGGCCGCAACCCTGGGAGACGTCCCAGGGACTTTGGGGGCCGTTTTTGTGGCCCGACCT
GAGGAAGGGAGTCGATGTGGAATCCGACCCCGTCAGGATATGTGGTTCTGGTAGGAGACGAGAACCTAAA
ACAGTTCCCGCCTCCGTCTGAATTTTTGCTTTCGGTTTGGAACCGAAGCCGCGCGTCTTGTCTGCTGCAG
CGCTGCAGCATCGTTCTGTGTTGTCTCTGTCTGACTGTGTTTCTGTATTTGTCTGAAAATTAGGGCCAGA
CTGTTACCACTCCCTTAAGTTTGACCTTAGGTCACTGGAAAGATGTCGAGCGGATCGCTCACAACCAGTC
GGTAGATGTCAAGAAGAGACGTTGGGTTACCTTCTGCTCTGCAGAATGGCCAACCTTTAACGTCGGATGG
CCGCGAGACGGCACCTTTAACCGAGACCTCATCACCCAGGTTAAGATCAAGGTCTTTTCACCTGGCCCGC
ATGGACACCCAGACCAGGTCCCCTACATCGTGACCTGGGAAGCCTTGGCTTTTGACCCCCCTCCCTGGGT
CAAGCCCTTTGTACACCCTAAGCCTCCGCCTCCTCTTCCTCCATCCGCCCCGTCTCTCCCCCTTGAACCT
CCTCGTTCGACCCCGCCTCGATCCTCCCTTTATCCAGCCCTCACTCCTTCTCTAGGCGCCGGAATTAGAT
CTCTCGAGGTTAACGAATTCGCGGCCGCGGTGAGAACCGTTAACGTCTAGAATGGCGCACGCTGGGAGAA
CAGGGTACGATAACCGGGAGATAGTGATGAAGTACATCCATTATAAGCTGTCGCAGAGGGGCTACGAGTG
GGATGCGGGAGATGTGGGCGCCGCGCCCCCGGGGGCCGCCCCCGCACCGGGCATCTTCTCCTCCCAGCCC
GGGCACACGCCCCATCCAGCCGCATCCCGGGACCCGGTCGCCAGGACCTCGCCGCTGCAGACCCCGGCTG
CCCCCGGCGCCGCCGCGGGGCCTGCGCTCAGCCCGGTGCCACCTGTGGTCCACCTGACCCTCCGCCAGGC
CGGCGACGACTTCTCCCGCCGCTACCGCCGCGACTTCGCCGAGATGTCCAGCCAGCTGCACCTGACGCCC
TTCACCGCGCGGGGACGCTTTGCCACGGTGGTGGAGGAGCTCTTCAGGGACGGGGTGAACTGGGGGAGGA
TTGTGGCCTTCTTTGAGTTCGGTGGGGTCATGTGTGTGGAGAGCGTCAACCGGGAGATGTCGCCCCTGGT
GGACAACATCGCCCTGTGGATGACTGAGTACCTGAACCGGCACCTGCACACCTGGATCCAGGATAACGGA
GGCTGGGATGCCTTTGTGGAACTGTACGGCCCCAGCATGCGGCCTCTGTTTGATTTCTCCTGGCTGTCTC
TGAAGACTCTGCTCAGTTTGGCCCTGGTGGGAGCTTGCATCACCCTGGGTGCCTATCTGGGCCACAAGTG
ATCTACGGAATYCCTCCCCCCCCCCTAACGTTACTGGCCGAAGCCGCTTGGAATAAGGCCGGTGTGCGTT
TGTCTATATGTTATTTTCCACCATATTGCCGTCTTTTGGCAATGTGAGGGCCCGGAAACCTGGCCCTGTC
TTCTTGACGAGCATTCCTAGGGGTCTTTCCCCTCTCGCCAAAGGAATGCAAGGTCTGTTGAATGTCGTGA
AGGAAGCAGTTCCTCTGGAAGCTTCTTGAAGACAAACAACGTCTGTAGCGACCCTTTGCAGGCAGCGGAA
CCCCCCACCTGGCGACAGGTGCCTCTGCGGCCAAAAGCCACGTGTATAAGATACACCTGCAAAGGCGGCA
CAACCCCAGTGCCACGTTGTGAGTTGGATAGTTGTGGAAAGAGTCAAATGGCTCTCCTCAAGCGTATTCA
ACAAGGGGCTGAAGGATGCCCAGAAGGTACCCCATTGTATGGGATCTGATCTGGGGCCTCGGTGCACATG
CTTTACATGTGTTTAGTCGAGGTTAAAAAAACGTCTAGGCCCCCCGAACCACGGGGACGTGGTTTTCCTT
TGAAAAACACGATGATAATATGGCCACAACCATGGTGAGCAAGGGCGAGGAGCTGTTCACCGGGGTGGTG
CCCATCCTGGTCGAGCTGGACGGCGACGTAAACGGCCACAAGTTCAGCGTGTCTGGCGAGGGCGAGGGCG
ATGCCACCTACGGCAAGCTGACCCTGAAGTTCATCTGCACCACCGGCAAGCTGCCCGTGCCCTGGCCCAC
CCTCGTGACCACCCTGACCTACGGCGTGCAGTGCTTCAGCCGCTACCCCGACCACATGAAGCAGCACGAC
TTCTTCAAGTCCGCCATGCCCGAAGGCTACGTCCAGGAGCGCACCATCTTCTTCAAGGACGACGGCAACT
ACAAGACCCGCGCCGAGGTGAAGTTCGAGGGCGACACCCTGGTGAACCGCATCGAGCTGAAGGGCATCGA
CTTCAAGGAGGACGGCAACATCCTGGGGCACAAGCTGGAGTACAACTACAACAGCCACAACGTCTATATC
ATGGCCGACAAGCAGAAGAACGGCATCAAGGCGAACTTCAAGATCCGCCACAACATCGAGGACGGCAGCG
TGCAGCTCGCCGACCACTACCAGCAGAACACCCCCATCGGCGACGGCCCCGTGCTGCTGCCCGACAACCA
CTACCTGAGCACCCAGTCCGCCCTGAGCAAAGACCCCAACGAGAAGCGCGATCACATGGTCCTGCTGGAG
TTCGTGACCGCCGCCGGGATCACTCTCGGCATGGACGAGCTGTACAAGTAATGAATTAATTAAGAATTAT
CACCGCTTCTATTCAGCCAGTAAGGCCTGTCTTTAATGGCCTCCGGCATGAGACACTTTCTAGAGTCGAC
CTGCAGCCAAGCTTATCGATAAAATAAAAGATTTTATTTAGTCTCCAGAAAAAGGGGGGAATGAAAGACC
CCACCTGTAGGTTTGGCAAGCTAGCTTAAGTAACGCCATTTTGCAAGGCATGGAAAATACATAACTGAGA
ATAGAGAAGTTCAGATCAAGGTTAGGAACAGAGAGACAGCAGAATATGGGCCAAACAGGATATCTGTGGT
AAGCAGTTCCTGCCCCGGCTCAGGGCCAAGAACAGATGGTCCCCAGATGCGGTCCCGCCCTCAGCAGTTT
CTAGAGAACCATCAGATGTTTCCAGGGTGCCCCAAGGACCTGAAATGACCCTGTGCCTTATTTGAACTAA
CCAATCAGTTCGCTTCTCGCTTCTGTTCGCGCGCTTCTGCTCCCCGAGCTCAATAAAAGAGCCCACAACC
CCTCACTCGGCGCGCCAGTCCTCCGATAGACTGCGTCGCCCGGGTACCCGTGTATCCAATAAACCCTCTT
GCAGTTGCATCCGACTTGTGGTCTCGCTGTTCCTTGGGAGGGTCTCCTCTGAGTGATTGACTACCCGTCA
GCGGGGGTCTTTCATGGGTAACAGTTTCTTGAAGTTGGAGAACAACATTCTGAGGGTAGGAGTCGAATAT
TAAGTAATCCTGACTCAATTAGCCACTGTTTTGAATCCACATACTCCAATACTCCTGAAATAGTTCATTA
TGGACAGCGCAGAAAGAGCTGGGGAGAATTGTGAAATTGTTATCCGCTCACAATTCCACACAACATACGA
GCCGGAAGCATAAAGTGTAAAGCCTGGGGTGCCTAATGAGTGAGCTAACTCACATTAATTGCGTTGCGCT
CACTGCCCGCTTTCCAGTCGGGAAACCTGTCGTGCCAGCTG
Features (pLannotate 1.2.2; 20 found; start..end, strand, type, name):
    234..822     -  rep_origin     ori: high-copy-number ColE1/pMB1/pBR322/pUC origin of replication
    993..1853    -  CDS            AmpR: β-lactamase; bla; confers resistance to ampicillin, carbenicillin, and related antibiotics
   1854..1958    -  promoter       AmpR promoter: bla
   2053..2088    +  CDS            rop (fragment): Rop protein, which maintains plasmids at low copy number; rop
   2190..2289    +  misc_feature   bom (fragment): basis of mobility region from pBR322
   2295..2444    -  CDS            lacZα (fragment): LacZα fragment of β-galactosidase; lacZ fragment
   2444..2645    -  CDS            TcR (fragment): tetracycline efflux protein; tet; confers resistance to tetracycline
   2646..2744    +  CDS            env (fragment): murine leukemia virus gPr80 envelope polyprotein precursor; env; proteolytically cleaved into gp70SU and p15TM subunits
   2786..3302    +  LTR            5' LTR: 5' long terminal repeat from murine embryonic stem cell virus
   3366..3707    +  misc_feature   MESV Ψ: packaging signal of murine embryonic stem cell virus
   3774..4190    +  CDS            gag (truncated): truncated Moloney murine leukemia virus (MMLV) gag gene lacking the start codon
   4252..4968    +  CDS            BCL2: BCL2_HUMAN - Experimental evidence at protein level: Swiss-Prot protein existence level 1. Suppresses apoptosis in a variety of cell systems including factor-dependent lymphohematopoietic and neural cells. Regulates cell death by controlling the mitochondrial membrane permeability. Appears to function in a feedback loop system with caspases. Inhibits caspase activity either by preventing the release of cytochrome c from the mitochondria and/or by binding to the apoptosis-activating factor (APAF-1). May attenuate inflammation by impairing NLRP1-inflammasome activation, hence CASP1 activation an
   5086..5548    +  misc_feature   IRES: internal ribosome entry site (IRES) of the encephalomyocarditis virus (EMCV)
   5562..6281    +  CDS            EGFP: the original enhanced GFP (Yang et al., 1996) mammalian codon-optimized
   6359..6376    +  misc_feature   MCS (fragment): pUC18/19 multiple cloning site
   6431..6945    +  LTR            3' LTR: 3' long terminal repeat from murine embryonic stem cell virus
   7107..7123    -  protein_bind   lac operator: The lac repressor binds to the lac operator to inhibit transcription in E. coli. This inhibition can be relieved by adding lactose or isopropyl-β-D-thiogalactopyranoside (IPTG). lac repressor encoded by lacI
   7131..7161    -  promoter       lac promoter: promoter for the E. coli lac operon
   7176..7197    -  protein_bind   CAP binding site: CAP binding activates transcription in the presence of cAMP. E. coli catabolite activator protein
   7210..51      -  CDS            lacI (fragment) (across the origin): lac repressor; lacI; The lac repressor binds to the lac operator to inhibit transcription in E. coli. This inhibition can be relieved by adding lactose or isopropyl-β-D-thiogalactopyranoside (IPTG).
