[The description below was written by a language model from this plasmid's Addgene catalogue record and pLannotate feature annotations shown in this document.]
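Description:
3544 pMIG Bcl-2 is a gammaretroviral mammalian expression vector built on the pMIG (MSCV-IRES-GFP) backbone and carrying the human BCL2 coding sequence. The sequenced plasmid is about 7.25 kb. It is propagated in E. coli through a ColE1/pMB1-type origin and selected with ampicillin via the β-lactamase gene and its native promoter. The origin is annotated as a high-copy type, but the catalogue lists the plasmid as low copy and the depositor notes that it grows unusually slowly. The backbone also holds short, non-functional remnants of rop, bom, lacZα, the tetracycline resistance gene and lacI, along with a lac promoter/operator region, all left over from earlier cloning vectors.

The retroviral cassette is bounded by 5' and 3' long terminal repeats from murine embryonic stem cell virus. Downstream of the 5' LTR lie the MESV Ψ packaging signal and a truncated MMLV gag segment lacking its start codon, which together support encapsidation of the vector RNA when viral proteins are supplied in trans by packaging cells. No internal promoter is annotated, so transcription presumably starts from the 5' LTR and yields a single bicistronic message. The roughly 720 bp BCL2 open reading frame, cloned at EcoRI sites, is translated first. An EMCV IRES then drives independent translation of EGFP. As the depositor emphasises, GFP is not fused to Bcl-2 and serves only to identify or sort transduced cells.

The construct is suited to stable overexpression of the anti-apoptotic protein Bcl-2 in mammalian cells. The associated publication studied how BCL-2 and BCL-XL sequester BH3-only proteins to prevent BAX- and BAK-mediated mitochondrial apoptosis.
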