Addgene plasmid #8793: 3544 pMIG Bcl-2
Depositing lab: Stanley Korsmeyer. Depositing organization: Dana-Farber Cancer Institute. Publication: BCL-2, BCL-X(L) sequester BH3 domain-only molecules preventing BAX- and BAK-mediated mitochondrial apoptosis. Cheng EH, Wei MC, Weiler S, Flavell RA, Mak TW, Lindsten T, Korsmeyer SJ. Mol Cell 2001 Sep;8(3):705-11. 10.1016/S1097-2765(01)00320-3 PubMed 11583631.
Backbone
  Vector backbone: pMIG
  Backbone size w/o insert (bp): 7000
  Vector type: Mammalian Expression, Retroviral
Growth in bacteria
  Bacterial resistance: Ampicillin, 100 μg/mL
  Growth temperature: 37°C
  Growth strain: Stbl3
  Copy number: Low Copy
Gene/Insert
  Gene/Insert name: Bcl-2
  Species: H. sapiens (human)
  Insert size (bp): 720
  GenBank ID: NM_000633
  Entrez Gene: BCL2 (a.k.a. Bcl-2, PPP1R50)
  Cloning method: Restriction Enzyme; 5′ cloning site EcoRI (not destroyed); 3′ cloning site EcoR1 (not destroyed)
  Sequencing primers: 5′ pLXSN 5'
Terms and licenses: Academic/Nonprofit Terms; Industry Terms: Not Available to Industry
Depositor comments: Note that the GFP in this plasmid is not fused to gene. It is for selection purposes only. Please note that this plasmid is an extremely slow grower and may take up to 3 days to grow.
How to cite: 3544 pMIG Bcl-2 was a gift from Stanley Korsmeyer (Addgene plasmid # 8793 ; http://n2t.net/addgene:8793 ; RRID:Addgene_8793)
