>Addgene plasmid #8793 | 3544 pMIG Bcl-2 | addgene partial sequence | sequence record 56545 | pLXSN5 5'-CCCTTGAACCTCCTCGTTCGACC-3'
GCCCTCACTCCTTCTCTAGGCGCCGGAATTAGATCTCTCGAGGTTAACGAATTCGCGGCCGCGGTGAGAA
CCGTTAACGTCTAGAATGGCGCACGCTGGGAGAACAGGGTACGATAACCGGGAGATAGTGATGAAGTACA
TCCATTATAAGCTGTCGCAGAGGGGCTACGAGTGGGATGCGGGAGATGTGGGCGCCGCGCCCCCGGGGGC
CGCCCCCGCACCGGGCATCTTCTCCTCCCAGCCCGGGCACACGCCCCATCCAGCCGCATCCCGGGACCCG
GTCGCCAGGACCTCGCCGCTGCAGACCCCGGCTGCCCCCGGCGCCGCCGCGGGGCCTGCGCTCAGCCCGG
TGCCACCTGTGGTCCACCTGACCCTCCGCCAGGCCGGCGACGACTTCTCCCGCCGCTACCGCCGCGACTT
CGCCGAGATGTCCAGCCAGCTGCACCTGACGCCCTTCACCGCGCGGGGACGCTTTGCCACGGTGGTGGAG
GAGCTCTTCAGGGACGGGGTGAACTGGGGGAGGATTGTGGCCTTCTTTGAGTTCGGTGGGGTCATGTGTG
TGGAGAGCGTCAACCGGGAGATGTCGCCCCTGGTGGACAACATCGCCCTGTGGATGACTGAGTACCTGAA
CCGGCACCTGCACACCTGGATCCAGGATAACGGAGGCTGGGATGCCTTTGTGGAACTGTACGGCCCCAGC
ATGCGGCCTCTGTTTGATTTCTCCTGGCTGTCTCTGAAGACTCTGCTCAGTTTGGCCCTGGTGGGAGCTT
GCATCACCCTGGGTGCCTATCTGGGCC
