>Addgene plasmid #8793 | 3544 pMIG Bcl-2 | addgene partial sequence | sequence record 56548 | hBcl2-F 5'-GGTGGAGGAGCTCTTCAGG
TTCTTTGAGTTCGGTGGGGTCATGTGTGTGGAGAGCGTCAACCGGGAGATGTCGCCCCTGGTGGACAACA
TCGCCCTGTGGATGACTGAGTACCTGAACCGGCACCTGCACACCTGGATCCAGGATAACGGAGGCTGGGA
TGCCTTTGTGGAACTGTACGGCCCCAGCATGCGGCCTCTGTTTGATTTCTCCTGGCTGTCTCTGAAGACT
CTGCTCAGTTTGGCCCTGGTGGGAGCTTGCATCACCCTGGGTGCCTATCTGGGCCACAAGTGATCTACGG
AATTCCGCCCC
