>Addgene plasmid #8793 | 3544 pMIG Bcl-2 | addgene partial sequence | sequence record 107739 | IRES-F 5'-TGGCTCTCCTCAAGCGTATT-3'
CCCATTGTATGGGATCTGATCTGGGGCCTCGGTGCACATGCTTTACATGTGTTTAGTCGAGGTTAAAAAA
ACGTCTAGGCCCCCCGAACCACGGGGACGTGGTTTTCCTTTGAAAAACACGATGATAATATGGCCACAAC
CATGGTGAGCAAGGGCGAGGAGCTGTTCACCGGGGTGGTGCCCATCCTGGTCGAGCTGGACGGCGACGTA
AACGGCCACAAGTTCAGCGTGTCTGGCGAGGGCGAGGGCGATGCCACCTACGGCAAGCTGACCCTGAAGT
TCATCTGCACCACCGGCAAGCTGCCCGTGCCCTGGCCCACCCTCGTGACCACCCTGACCTACGGCGTGCA
GTGCTTCAGCCGCTACCCCGACCACATGAAGCAGCACGACTTCTTCAAGTCCGCCATGCCCGAAGGCTAC
GTCCAGGAGCGCACCATCTTCTTCAAGGACGACGGCAACTACAAGACCCGCGCCGAGGTGAAGTTCGAGG
GCGACACCCTGGTGAACCGCATCGAGCTGAAGGGCATCGACTTCAAGGAGGACGGCAACATCCTGGGGCA
CAAGCTGGAGTACAACTACAACAGCCACAACGTCTATATCATGGCCGACAAGCAGAAGAACGGCATCAAG
GCGAACTTCAAGATCCGCCACAACATCGAGGACGGCAGCGTGCAGCTCGCCGACCACTACCAGCAGAACA
CCCCCATCGGCGACGGCCCCGTGCTGCTGCCCGACAACCACTACCTGAGCACCCAGTCCGCCCTGAGCAA
AGACCCCAACGAGAAGCGCGATCACATGGTCCTGCTGGAGTTCGTGACCGCCGCCGGGATCACTCTCGGC
ATGGACGAGCTGTACAAGTAATGAATTA
